LOCUS       Exported 7708 bp ds-DNA circular SYN 13-MAY-2021
DEFINITION  Mammalian expression of cell-surface protein extracellular domain
            fused to COMP5AP-AviTag-9xHis. Protein is secreted from cells..
ACCESSION   .
VERSION     .
KEYWORDS    pD649-HAsp-ULBP3-COMP5AP-AviTag-9xHis
SOURCE      synthetic DNA construct
  ORGANISM  synthetic DNA construct
REFERENCE   1 (bases 1 to 7708)
  AUTHORS   Wojtowicz WM, Vielmetter J, Fernandes RA, Siepe DH, Eastman CL,
            Chisholm GB, Cox S, Klock H, Anderson PW, Rue SM, Miller JJ, Glaser
            SM, Bragstad ML, Vance J, Lam AW, Lesley SA, Zinn K, Garcia KC
  TITLE     A Human IgSF Cell-Surface Interactome Reveals a Complex Network of
            Protein-Protein Interactions.
  JOURNAL   Cell. 2020 Aug 20;182(4):1027-1043.e17. doi:
            10.1016/j.cell.2020.07.025.
  PUBMED    32822567
REFERENCE   2 (bases 1 to 7708)
  AUTHORS   .
  TITLE     Direct Submission
  JOURNAL   Exported May 13, 2021 from SnapGene Server 1.1.58
            http://www.snapgene.com
FEATURES             Location/Qualifiers
     source          1..7708
                     /organism="synthetic DNA construct"
                     /mol_type="other DNA"
     primer_bind     124..143
                     /label=Kan-R
                     /note="Kanamycin resistance gene, reverse primer"
     primer_bind     149..168
                     /label=pENTR-R
                     /note="pENTR vectors, reverse primer"
     rep_origin      254..842
                     /direction=RIGHT
                     /label=ori
                     /note="high-copy-number ColE1/pMB1/pBR322/pUC origin of
                     replication"
     primer_bind     743..762
                     /label=pBR322ori-F
                     /note="pBR322 origin, forward primer"
     primer_bind     996..1013
                     /label=L4440
                     /note="L4440 vector, forward primer"
     primer_bind     1111..1128
                     /label=M13 Forward
                     /note="In lacZ gene. Also called M13-F20 or M13 (-21)
                     Forward"
     primer_bind     1112..1128
                     /label=M13 fwd
                     /note="common sequencing primer, one of multiple similar
                     variants"
     protein_bind    1584..1600
                     /label=lac operator
                     /bound_moiety="lac repressor encoded by lacI"
                     /note="The lac repressor binds to the lac operator to
                     inhibit transcription in E. coli. This inhibition can be
                     relieved by adding lactose or
                     isopropyl-beta-D-thiogalactopyranoside (IPTG)."
     enhancer        1767..2146
                     /label=CMV enhancer
                     /note="human cytomegalovirus immediate early enhancer"
     promoter        2147..2350
                     /label=CMV promoter
                     /note="human cytomegalovirus (CMV) immediate early
                     promoter"
     primer_bind     2301..2321
                     /label=CMV-F
                     /note="Human CMV immediate early promoter, forward primer"
     primer_bind     2347..2371
                     /label=LNCX
                     /note="Human CMV promoter, forward primer"
     promoter        2581..2599
                     /label=SP6 promoter
                     /note="promoter for bacteriophage SP6 RNA polymerase"
     primer_bind     2581..2598
                     /label=SP6
                     /note="SP6 promoter, forward primer"
     primer_bind     2612..2631
                     /label=pMT2-F
                     /note="Synthetic intron, forward primer"
     CDS             3358..3381
                     /codon_start=1
                     /product="recognition and cleavage site for human
                     rhinovirus 3C and PreScission proteases"
                     /label=HRV 3C site
                     /translation="LEVLFQGP"
     CDS             5041..5085
                     /codon_start=1
                     /product="peptide tag that allows for enzymatic
                     biotinylation"
                     /label=AviTag(TM)
                     /translation="GLNDIFEAQKIEWHE"
     CDS             5086..5112
                     /codon_start=1
                     /product="9xHis affinity tag"
                     /label=9xHis
                     /translation="HHHHHHHHH"
     primer_bind     complement(5252..5269)
                     /label=BGH-rev
                     /note="Bovine growth hormone terminator, reverse primer.
                     Also called BGH reverse"
     polyA_signal    5258..5369
                     /label=bGH poly(A) signal
                     /note="bovine growth hormone polyadenylation signal"
     primer_bind     complement(5487..5507)
                     /label=pBABE 3'
                     /note="SV40 enhancer, reverse primer for pBABE vectors"
     promoter        5492..5821
                     /label=SV40 promoter
                     /note="SV40 enhancer and early promoter"
     rep_origin      5672..5807
                     /label=SV40 ori
                     /note="SV40 origin of replication"
     primer_bind     5734..5753
                     /label=SV40pro-F
                     /note="SV40 promoter/origin, forward primer"
     promoter        5869..5916
                     /label=EM7 promoter
                     /note="synthetic bacterial promoter "
     CDS             5935..6534
                     /codon_start=1
                     /gene="pac from Streptomyces alboniger"
                     /product="puromycin N-acetyltransferase"
                     /label=PuroR
                     /note="confers resistance to puromycin"
                     /translation="MTEYKPTVRLATRDDVPRAVRTLAAAFADYPATRHTVDPDRHIER
                     VTELQELFLTRVGLDIGKVWVADDGAAVAVWTTPESVEAGAVFAEIGPRMAELSGSRLA
                     AQQQMEGLLAPHRPKEPAWFLATVGVSPDHQGKGLGSAVVLPGVEAAERAGVPAFLETS
                     APRNLPFYERLGFTVTADVEVPEGPRTWCMTRKPGA"
     primer_bind     complement(5935..5954)
                     /label=Puro-R
                     /note="Puromycin resistance gene, reverse primer. Also
                     called puro-variant-R"
     primer_bind     6431..6451
                     /label=Puro-F
                     /note="Puromycin resistance gene, forward primer"
     polyA_signal    6664..6785
                     /label=SV40 poly(A) signal
                     /note="SV40 polyadenylation signal"
     primer_bind     complement(6701..6720)
                     /label=SV40pA-R
                     /note="SV40 polyA, reverse primer"
     primer_bind     6755..6774
                     /label=EBV-rev
                     /note="SV40 polyA terminator, reverse primer"
     CDS             complement(6838..7698)
                     /codon_start=1
                     /gene="bla"
                     /product="beta-lactamase"
                     /label=AmpR
                     /note="confers resistance to ampicillin, carbenicillin, and
                     related antibiotics"
                     /translation="MSIQHFRVALIPFFAAFCLPVFAHPETLVKVKDAEDQLGARVGYI
                     ELDLNSGKILESFRPEERFPMMSTFKVLLCGAVLSRIDAGQEQLGRRIHYSQNDLVEYS
                     PVTEKHLTDGMTVRELCSAAITMSDNTAANLLLTTIGGPKELTAFLHNMGDHVTRLDRW
                     EPELNEAIPNDERDTTMPVAMATTLRKLLTGELLTLASRQQLIDWMEADKVAGPLLRSA
                     LPAGWFIADKSGAGERGSRGIIAALGPDGKPSRIVVIYTTGSQATMDERNRQIAEIGAS
                     LIKHW"
     primer_bind     7461..7480
                     /label=Amp-R
                     /note="Ampicillin resistance gene, reverse primer"
     promoter        complement(7699..82)
                     /gene="bla"
                     /label=AmpR promoter
ORIGIN
        1 tttcaatatt attgaagcat ttatcagggt tattgtctca tgagcggata catatttgaa
       61 tgtatttaga aaaataaaca aataggggtc agtgttacaa ccaattaacc aattctgaac
      121 attatcgcga gcccatttat acctgaatat ggctcataac accccttgct catgaccaaa
      181 atcccttaac gtgagttacg cgcgcgtcgt tccactgagc gtcagacccc gtagaaaaga
      241 tcaaaggatc ttcttgagat cctttttttc tgcgcgtaat ctgctgcttg caaacaaaaa
      301 aaccaccgct accagcggtg gtttgtttgc cggatcaaga gctaccaact ctttttccga
      361 aggtaactgg cttcagcaga gcgcagatac caaatactgt tcttctagtg tagccgtagt
      421 tagcccacca cttcaagaac tctgtagcac cgcctacata cctcgctctg ctaatcctgt
      481 taccagtggc tgctgccagt ggcgataagt cgtgtcttac cgggttggac tcaagacgat
      541 agttaccgga taaggcgcag cggtcgggct gaacgggggg ttcgtgcaca cagcccagct
      601 tggagcgaac gacctacacc gaactgagat acctacagcg tgagctatga gaaagcgcca
      661 cgcttcccga agggagaaag gcggacaggt atccggtaag cggcagggtc ggaacaggag
      721 agcgcacgag ggagcttcca gggggaaacg cctggtatct ttatagtcct gtcgggtttc
      781 gccacctctg acttgagcgt cgatttttgt gatgctcgtc aggggggcgg agcctatgga
      841 aaaacgccag caacgcggcc tttttacggt tcctggcctt ttgctggcct tttgctcaca
      901 tgttctttcc tgcgttatcc cctgattctg tggataaccg tattaccgcc tttgagtgag
      961 ctgataccgc tcgccgcagc cgaacgaccg agcgcagcga gtcagtgagc gaggaagcgg
     1021 aaggcgagag tagggaactg ccaggcatca aactaagcag aaggcccctg acggatggcc
     1081 tttttgcgtt tctacaaact ctttctgtgt tgtaaaacga cggccagtct taagctcggg
     1141 ccccctgggc ggttctgata acgagtaatc gttaatccgc aaataacgta aaaacccgct
     1201 tcggcgggtt tttttatggg gggagtttag ggaaagagca tttgtcagaa tatttaaggg
     1261 cgcctgtcac tttgcttgat atatgagaat tatttaacct tataaatgag aaaaaagcaa
     1321 cgcactttaa ataagatacg ttgctttttc gattgatgaa cacctataat taaactattc
     1381 atctattatt tatgattttt tgtatataca atatttctag tttgttaaag agaattaaga
     1441 aaataaatct cgaaaataat aaagggaaaa tcagtttttg atatcaaaat tatacatgtc
     1501 aacgataata caaaatataa tacaaactat aagatgttat cagtatttat tatcatttag
     1561 aataaatttt gtgtcgccct taattgtgag cggataacaa ttacgagctt catgcacagt
     1621 ggcgttgact caatattggc cattagccat attattcatt ggttatatag cataaatcaa
     1681 tattggctat tggccattgc atacgttgta tctatatcat aatatgtaca tttatattgg
     1741 ctcatgtcca atatgaccgc catgttggca ttgattattg actagttatt aatagtaatc
     1801 aattacgggg tcattagttc atagcccata tatggagttc cgcgttacat aacttacggt
     1861 aaatggcccg cctggctgac cgcccaacga cccccgccca ttgacgtcaa taatgacgta
     1921 tgttcccata gtaacgccaa tagggacttt ccattgacgt caatgggtgg agtatttacg
     1981 gtaaactgcc cacttggcag tacatcaagt gtatcatatg ccaagtacgc cccctattga
     2041 cgtcaatgac ggtaaatggc ccgcctggca ttatgcccag tacatgacct tatgggactt
     2101 tcctacttgg cagtacatct acgtattagt catcgctatt accatggtga tgcggttttg
     2161 gcagtacatc aatgggcgtg gatagcggtt tgactcacgg ggatttccaa gtctccaccc
     2221 cattgacgtc aatgggagtt tgttttggca ccaaaatcaa cgggactttc caaaatgtcg
     2281 taacaactcc gccccattga cgcaaatggg cggtaggcgt gtacggtggg aggtctatat
     2341 aagcagagct cgtttagtga accgtcagat cgcctggaga cgccatccac gctgttttga
     2401 cctccataga agacaccggg accgatccag cctccgcggc cgggaacggt gcattggaac
     2461 gcggattccc cgtgccaaga gtgacgtaag taccgcctat agagtctata ggcccacccc
     2521 cttggcttcg ttagaacgcg gctacaatta atacataacc ttatgtatca tacacatacg
     2581 atttaggtga cactatagaa taacatccac tttgcctttc tctccacagg tgtccactcc
     2641 caggtccaac tgcacctcgg ttctatcgaa aacgcgcctg ctagcgccac catgaagacc
     2701 atcattgccc tgagctacat cttctgcctg gtgttcgctg cggccgccga tgctcacagc
     2761 ctgtggtaca acttcaccat catccatctg cctcggcacg gacagcagtg gtgcgaagtg
     2821 cagtctcagg tggaccagaa gaacttcctg agctacgact gcggcagcga caaggtgctg
     2881 tctatgggac acctggaaga acagctgtac gccacagatg cctggggcaa gcagctggaa
     2941 atgctgagag aagtgggcca gagactgaga ctggaactgg ccgataccga gctggaagat
     3001 ttcacaccta gcggccctct gacactgcaa gtgcggatga gctgcgaatg cgaggccgat
     3061 ggctatatca gaggcagctg gcagttcagc ttcgacggca gaaagttcct gctgttcgac
     3121 agcaacaacc ggaagtggac agtggtgcat gccggcgcta gacgcatgaa ggaaaagtgg
     3181 gagaaagact ccggcctgac caccttcttc aagatggtgt ccatgcggga ctgcaagagc
     3241 tggctgagag acttcctgat gcaccggaag aagcggctgg aacctaccgc tcctcctacc
     3301 atgggcgcgc cggaagatca agttgatcca agattgattg atggcaaggg cggatctctg
     3361 gaggtgctgt tccagggacc aggcggaagc ggcaatcccg gcggcgatct ggccccccag
     3421 atgctgcgcg agctgcagga gaccaatgcc gccctgcagg acgtgcgcga gctgctgcgc
     3481 caccgcgtga aggagatcac cttcctgaag aacaccgtga tggagtgcga cgcctgcggt
     3541 atgcagccct ctagaggctc cggctccatc atcccagttg aggaggagaa cccggacttc
     3601 tggaaccgcg aggcagccga ggccctgggt gccgccaaga agctgcagcc tgcacagaca
     3661 gccgccaaga acctcatcat cttcctgggc gatgggatgg gggtgtctac ggtgacagct
     3721 gccaggatcc taaaagggca gaagaaggac aaactggggc ctgagatacc cctggccatg
     3781 gaccgcttcc catatgtggc tctgtccaag acatacaatg tagacaaaca tgtgccagac
     3841 agtggagcca cagccacggc ctacctgtgc ggggtcaagg gcaacttcca gaccattggc
     3901 ttgagtgcag ccgcccgctt taaccagtgc aacacgacac gcggcaacga ggtcatctcc
     3961 gtgatgaatc gggccaagaa agcagggaag tcagtgggag tggtaaccac cacacgagtg
     4021 cagcacgcct cgccagccgg cacctacgcc cacacggtga accgcaactg gtactcggac
     4081 gccgacgtgc ctgcctcggc ccgccaggag gggtgccagg acatcgctac gcagctcatc
     4141 tccaacatgg acattgacgt gatcctaggt ggaggccgaa agtacatgtt tcgcatggga
     4201 accccagacc ctgagtaccc agatgactac agccaaggtg ggaccaggct ggacgggaag
     4261 aatctggtgc aggaatggct ggcgaagcgc cagggtgccc ggtatgtgtg gaaccgcact
     4321 gagctcatgc aggcttccct ggacccgtct gtgacccatc tcatgggtct ctttgagcct
     4381 ggagacatga aatacgagat ccaccgagac tccacactgg acccctccct gatggagatg
     4441 acagaggctg ccctgcgcct gctgagcagg aacccccgcg gcttcttcct cttcgtggag
     4501 ggtggtcgca tcgaccatgg tcatcatgaa agcagggctt accgggcact gactgagacg
     4561 atcatgttcg acgacgccat tgagagggcg ggccagctca ccagcgagga ggacacgctg
     4621 agcctcgtca ctgccgacca ctcccacgtc ttctccttcg gaggctaccc cctgcgaggg
     4681 agctccatct tcgggctggc ccctggcaag gcccgggaca ggaaggccta cacggtcctc
     4741 ctatacggaa acggtccagg ctatgtgctc aaggacggcg cccggccgga tgttaccgag
     4801 agcgagagcg ggagccccga gtatcggcag cagtcagcag tgcccctgga cgaagagacc
     4861 cacgcaggcg aggacgtggc ggtgttcgcg cgcggcccgc aggcgcacct ggttcacggc
     4921 gtgcaggagc agaccttcat agcgcacgtc atggccttcg ccgcctgcct ggagccctac
     4981 accgcctgcg acctggcgcc ccccgccggc accaccgacg ccgcgcaccc gggtggcgga
     5041 ggactgaacg acatcttcga ggctcagaaa atcgaatggc acgaacatca ccatcaccat
     5101 caccatcacc attaaggccg gcctgtagtc actggcacaa cgcgttaccc ggtaagccaa
     5161 tcgggtatac acggtcgtca tactgcagac agggttcttc tactttgcaa gatagtcttg
     5221 agtagtaaaa taaatagata gagaaaatca gcctcgactg tgccttctag ttgccagcca
     5281 tctgttgttt gcccctcccc cgtgccttcc ttgaccctgg aaggtgccac tcccactgtc
     5341 ctttcctaat aaaatgagga aattgcatca caacactcaa ccctatctcg gtctattctt
     5401 ttgatttata agggattttg ccgatttcgg cctattggtt aaaaaatgag ctgatttaac
     5461 aaaaatttaa cgcgaattaa ttctgtggaa tgtgtgtcag ttagggtgtg gaaagtcccc
     5521 aggctcccca gcaggcagaa gtatgcaaag catgcatctc aattagtcag caaccaggtg
     5581 tggaaagtcc ccaggctccc cagcaggcag aagtatgcaa agcatgcatc tcaattagtc
     5641 agcaaccata gtcccgcccc taactccgcc catcccgccc ctaactccgc ccagttccgc
     5701 ccattctccg ccccatggct gactaatttt ttttatttat gcagaggccg aggccgcctc
     5761 tgcctctgag ctattccaga agtagtgagg aggctttttt ggaggcctag gcttttgcaa
     5821 aaagctcccg ggagcttgta tatccatttt cggatctgat cagcacgtgt tgacaattaa
     5881 tcatcggcat agtatatcgg catagtataa tacgacaagg tgaggaacta aaccatgacc
     5941 gagtacaagc ccacggtgcg cctcgccacc cgcgacgacg tccccagggc cgtacgcacc
     6001 ctcgccgccg cgttcgccga ctaccccgcc acgcgccaca ccgtcgatcc ggaccgccac
     6061 atcgagcggg tcaccgagct gcaagaactc ttcctcacgc gcgtcgggct cgacatcggc
     6121 aaggtgtggg tcgcggacga cggcgccgcg gtggcggtct ggaccacgcc ggagagcgtc
     6181 gaagcggggg cggtgttcgc cgagatcggc ccgcgcatgg ccgagttgag cggttcccgg
     6241 ctggccgcgc agcaacagat ggaaggcctc ctggcgccgc accggcccaa ggagcccgcg
     6301 tggttcctgg ccaccgtcgg cgtctcgccc gaccaccagg gcaagggtct gggcagcgcc
     6361 gtcgtgctcc ccggagtgga ggcggccgag cgcgccgggg tgcccgcctt cctggagaca
     6421 tccgcgcccc gcaacctccc cttctacgag cggctcggct tcaccgtcac cgccgacgtc
     6481 gaggtgcccg aaggaccgcg cacctggtgc atgacccgca agcccggtgc ctgacacgtg
     6541 ctacgagatt tcgattccac cgccgccttc tatgaaaggt tgggcttcgg aatcgttttc
     6601 cgggacgccg gctggatgat cctccagcgc ggggatctca tgctggagtt cttcgcccac
     6661 cccaacttgt ttattgcagc ttataatggt tacaaataaa gcaatagcat cacaaatttc
     6721 acaaataaag catttttttc actgcattct agttgtggtt tgtccaaact catcaatgta
     6781 tcttatcatg tctgtatacc gtcgacctct agctagagct tggcgtaatc atggtcatta
     6841 ccaatgctta atcagtgagg cacctatctc agcgatctgt ctatttcgtt catccatagt
     6901 tgcctgactc cccgtcgtgt agataactac gatacgggag ggcttaccat ctggccccag
     6961 cgctgcgatg ataccgcgag aaccacgctc accggctccg gatttatcag caataaacca
     7021 gccagccgga agggccgagc gcagaagtgg tcctgcaact ttatccgcct ccatccagtc
     7081 tattaattgt tgccgggaag ctagagtaag tagttcgcca gttaatagtt tgcgcaacgt
     7141 tgttgccatc gctacaggca tcgtggtgtc acgctcgtcg tttggtatgg cttcattcag
     7201 ctccggttcc caacgatcaa ggcgagttac atgatccccc atgttgtgca aaaaagcggt
     7261 tagctccttc ggtcctccga tcgttgtcag aagtaagttg gccgcagtgt tatcactcat
     7321 ggttatggca gcactgcata attctcttac tgtcatgcca tccgtaagat gcttttctgt
     7381 gactggtgag tactcaacca agtcattctg agaatagtgt atgcggcgac cgagttgctc
     7441 ttgcccggcg tcaatacggg ataataccgc gccacatagc agaactttaa aagtgctcat
     7501 cattggaaaa cgttcttcgg ggcgaaaact ctcaaggatc ttaccgctgt tgagatccag
     7561 ttcgatgtaa cccactcgtg cacccaactg atcttcagca tcttttactt tcaccagcgt
     7621 ttctgggtga gcaaaaacag gaaggcaaaa tgccgcaaaa aagggaataa gggcgacacg
     7681 gaaatgttga atactcatat tcttcctt
//
