[The description below was written by a language model from this plasmid's Addgene catalogue record and the feature table of its GenBank file.]
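Description:
pD649-HAsp-ULBP3-COMP5AP-AviTag-9xHis is a 7.7 kb mammalian expression plasmid built on the pD649 backbone for producing a secreted, tagged form of the extracellular domain of human ULBP3 (also known as N2DL3, NKG2DL3 or RAET1N). It is maintained in E. coli at high copy through a ColE1/pUC-type origin and selected with ampicillin via the bla gene. For mammalian cells, the plasmid carries a puromycin N-acetyltransferase cassette driven by the SV40 early promoter, with an EM7 bacterial promoter upstream and an SV40 poly(A) signal downstream. The embedded SV40 origin can support episomal replication in cells expressing large T antigen.

Expression is driven by the CMV immediate-early enhancer and promoter and terminated by the bGH polyadenylation signal. An SP6 promoter lies between the CMV promoter and the coding region, providing a phage polymerase promoter and a sequencing primer site. The 555 bp synthesised ULBP3 fragment sits between retained NotI and AscI sites. The "HAsp" element in the name presumably denotes a leader peptide that directs secretion, although it is not annotated in the feature table. Downstream of the insert, the map shows an HRV 3C protease cleavage site, followed by the unannotated region corresponding to the COMP5AP module, then an AviTag for enzymatic biotinylation and a 9xHis tag for affinity purification. COMP5AP is not defined in the record; by its name it likely combines a pentamerising COMP coiled coil with alkaline phosphatase, giving a multivalent, enzymatically detectable protein.

The plasmid belongs to a collection made for a human IgSF cell-surface protein interaction screen. The depositor notes that some plasmids in the collection may carry an IS4-like transposase insertion upstream of the CMV promoter, though none is annotated here.
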