Addgene plasmid #157156: pD649-HAsp-ULBP3-COMP5AP-AviTag-9xHis
Purpose: Mammalian expression of cell-surface protein extracellular domain fused to COMP5AP-AviTag-9xHis. Protein is secreted from cells.
Depositing lab: Chris Garcia. Depositing organization: Stanford University. Publication: A Human IgSF Cell-Surface Interactome Reveals a Complex Network of Protein-Protein Interactions. Wojtowicz WM, Vielmetter J, Fernandes RA, Siepe DH, Eastman CL, Chisholm GB, Cox S, Klock H, Anderson PW, Rue SM, Miller JJ, Glaser SM, Bragstad ML, Vance J, Lam AW, Lesley SA, Zinn K, Garcia KC. Cell. 2020 Aug 20;182(4):1027-1043.e17. doi: 10.1016/j.cell.2020.07.025. PubMed 32822567.
Backbone
  Vector backbone: pD649
  Backbone size w/o insert (bp): 7153
  Vector type: Mammalian Expression
Growth in bacteria
  Bacterial resistance: Ampicillin, 100 μg/mL
  Growth temperature: 37°C
  Growth strain: DH5alpha
  Copy number: High Copy
Gene/Insert
  Gene/Insert name: ULBP3 (alt name: N2DL3)
  Species: H. sapiens (human)
  Insert size (bp): 555
  Entrez Gene: ULBP3 (a.k.a. N2DL-3, NKG2DL3, RAET1N)
  Promoter: CMV/SP6
  Tag / fusion protein: COMP5AP-AviTag-9xHis (C terminal on backbone)
  Cloning method: Restriction Enzyme; 5′ cloning site GCGGCCGC (not destroyed); 3′ cloning site GGCGCGCC (not destroyed)
  Sequencing primers: 5′ ATTTAGGTGACACTATAG; 3′ CGTCGCACTCCATCACGGTG
Resource information
  A portion of this plasmid was derived from a plasmid made by: synthesis by ThermoFisher
Terms and licenses: Academic/Nonprofit Terms; Industry Terms: Not Available to Industry
Depositor comments: Some plasmids in this collection may have an IS4-like element ISVsa5 family transposase upstream of the CMV promoter.
How to cite: pD649-HAsp-ULBP3-COMP5AP-AviTag-9xHis was a gift from Chris Garcia (Addgene plasmid # 157156 ; http://n2t.net/addgene:157156 ; RRID:Addgene_157156)
