>Addgene plasmid #157156 | pD649-HAsp-ULBP3-COMP5AP-AviTag-9xHis | depositor partial sequence | sequence record 303422 | insert (extracellular domain)
GATGCTCACAGCCTGTGGTACAACTTCACCATCATCCATCTGCCTCGGCACGGACAGCAGTGGTGCGAAG
TGCAGTCTCAGGTGGACCAGAAGAACTTCCTGAGCTACGACTGCGGCAGCGACAAGGTGCTGTCTATGGG
ACACCTGGAAGAACAGCTGTACGCCACAGATGCCTGGGGCAAGCAGCTGGAAATGCTGAGAGAAGTGGGC
CAGAGACTGAGACTGGAACTGGCCGATACCGAGCTGGAAGATTTCACACCTAGCGGCCCTCTGACACTGC
AAGTGCGGATGAGCTGCGAATGCGAGGCCGATGGCTATATCAGAGGCAGCTGGCAGTTCAGCTTCGACGG
CAGAAAGTTCCTGCTGTTCGACAGCAACAACCGGAAGTGGACAGTGGTGCATGCCGGCGCTAGACGCATG
AAGGAAAAGTGGGAGAAAGACTCCGGCCTGACCACCTTCTTCAAGATGGTGTCCATGCGGGACTGCAAGA
GCTGGCTGAGAGACTTCCTGATGCACCGGAAGAAGCGGCTGGAACCTACCGCTCCTCCTACCATG
